>Addgene plasmid #85182 | pFLAG-CMV2-Hsp27-S15D | addgene full sequence | sequence record 167750 | Addgene Assembled Sequence
CCATTCGCCATTCAGGCTGCGCAACTGTTGGGAAGGGCGATCGGTGCGGGCCTCTTCGCTATTACGCCAG
CTGGCGAAAGGGGGATGTGCTGCAAGGCGATTAAGTTGGGTAACGCCAGGGTTTTCCCAGTCACGACGTT
GTAAAACGACGGCCAGTGCCAAGCTGATCTATACATTGAATCAATATTGGCAATTAGCCATATTAGTCAT
TGGTTATATAGCATAAATCAATATTGGCTATTGGCCATTGCATACGTTGTATCTATATCATAATATGTAC
ATTTATATTGGCTCATGTCCAATATGACCGCCATGTTGACATTGATTATTGACTAGTTATTAATAGTAAT
CAATTACGGGGTCATTAGTTCATAGCCCATATATGGAGTTCCGCGTTACATAACTTACGGTAAATGGCCC
GCCTGGCTGACCGCCCAACGACCCCCGCCCATTGACGTCAATAATGACGTATGTTCCCATAGTAACGCCA
ATAGGGACTTTCCATTGACGTCAATGGGTGGAGTATTTACGGTAAACTGCCCACTTGGCAGTACATCAAG
TGTATCATATGCCAAGTCCGCCCCCTATTGACGTCAATGACGGTAAATGGCCCGCCTGGCATTATGCCCA
GTACATGACCTTACGGGACTTTCCTACTTGGCAGTACATCTACGTATTAGTCATCGCTATTACCATGGTG
ATGCGGTTTTGGCAGTACACCAATGGGCGTGGATAGCGGTTTGACTCACGGGGATTTCCAAGTCTCCACC
CCATTGACGTCAATGGGAGTTTGTTTTGGCACCAAAATCAACGGGACTTTCCAAAATGTCGTAATAACCC
CGCCCCGTTGACGCAAATGGGCGGTAGGCGTGTACGGTGGGAGGTCTATATAAGCAGAGCTCGTTTAGTG
AACCGTCAGAATTGATCTACCATGGACTACAAAGACGATGACGACAAGCTTGCGGCCGCGAATTCATCGA
TAGATCTGATATCGGTACCAGTCGACTCTAGAGGATCCAGCATGACCGAGCGCCGCGTCCCCTTCTCGCT
CCTGCGGGGCCCCGATTGGGACCCCTTCCGCGACTGGTACCCGCATAGCCGCCTCTTCGACCAGGCCTTC
GGGCTGCCCCGGCTGCCGGAGGAGTGGTCGCAGTGGTTAGGCGGCAGCAGCTGGCCAGGCTACGTGCGCC
CCCTGCCCCCCGCCGCCATCGAGAGCCCCGCAGTGGCCGCGCCCGCCTACAGCCGCGCGCTCAGCCGGCA
ACTCAGCAGC
[264 nt withheld, positions 1271-1534]
CTAGCCACGCAGTCCAACGAGATCACCATCCCAGTCACCTTCGAGTCGCGGGCCCAGCTTGGGGGCCCAG
AAGCTGCAAAATCCGATGAGACTGCCGCCAAGTAAAGCCTTAGCCCGGATCCCGGGTGGCATCCCTGTGA
CCCCTCCCCAGTGCCTCTCCTGGCCCTGGAAGTTGCCACTCCAGTGCCCACCAGCCTTGTCCTAATAAAA
TTAAGTTGCATCATTTTGTCTGACTAGGTGTCCTTCTATAATATTATGGGGTGGAGGGGGGTGGTATGGA
GCAAGGGGCAAGTTGGGAAGACAACCTGTAGGGCCTGCGGGGTCTATTGGGAACCAAGCTGGAGTGCAGT
GGCACAATCTTGGCTCACTGCAATCTCCGCCTCCTGGGTTCAAGCGATTCTCCTGCCTCAGCCTCCCGAG
TTGTTGGGATTCCAGGCATGCATGACCAGGCTCAGCTAATTTTTGTTTTTTTGGTAGAGACGGGGTTTCA
CCATATTGGCCAGGCTGGTCTCCAACTCCTAATCTCAGGTGATCTACCCACCTTGGCCTCCCAAATTGCT
GGGATTACAGGCGTGAACCACTGCTCCCTTCCCTGTCCTTCTGATTTTAAAATAACTATACCAGCAGGAG
GACGTCCAGACACAGCATAGGCTACCTGGCCATGCCCAACCGGTGGGACATTTGAGTTGCTTGCTTGGCA
CTGTCCTCTCATGCGTTGGGTCCACTCAGTAGATGCCTGTTGAATTGGGTACGCGGCCAGCTTGGCTGTG
GAATGTGTGTCAGTTAGGGTGTGGAAAGTCCCCAGGCTCCCCAGCAGGCAGAAGTATGCAAAGCATGCAT
CTCAATTAGTCAGCAACCAGGTGTGGAAAGTCCCCAGGCTCCCCAGCAGGCAGAAGTATGCAAAGCATGC
ATCTCAATTAGTCAGCAACCATAGTCCCGCCCCTAACTCCGCCCATCCCGCCCCTAACTCCGCCCAGTTC
CGCCCATTCTCCGCCCCATGGCTGACTAATTTTTTTTATTTATGCAGAGGCCGAGGCCGCCTCGGCCTCT
GAGCTATTCCAGAAGTAGTGAGGAGGCTTTTTTGGAGGCCTAGGCTTTTGCAAAAAGCTCCTCGAGGAAC
TGAAAAACCAGAAAGTTAATTCCCTATAGTGAGTCGTATTAAATTCGTAATCATGTCATAGCTGTTTCCT
GTGTGAAATTGTTATCCGCTCACAATTCCACACAACATACGAGCCGGAAGCATAAAGTGTAAAGCCTGGG
GTGCCTAATGAGTGAGCTAACTCACATTAATTGCGTTGCGCTCACTGCCCGCTTTCCAGTCGGGAAACCT
GTCGTGCCAGCTGCATTAATGAATCGGCCAACGCGCGGGGAGAGGCGGTTTGCGTATTGGGCGCTCTTCC
GCTTCCTCGCTCACTGACTCGCTGCGCTCGGTCGTTCGGCTGCGGCGAGCGGTATCAGCTCACTCAAAGG
CGGTAATACGGTTATCCACAGAATCAGGGGATAACGCAGGAAAGAACATGTGAGCAAAAGGCCAGCAAAA
GGCCAGGAACCGTAAAAAGGCCGCGTTGCTGGCGTTTTTCCATAGGCTCCGCCCCCCTGACGAGCATCAC
AAAAATCGACGCTCAAGTCAGAGGTGGCGAAACCCGACAGGACTATAAAGATACCAGGCGTTTCCCCCTG
GAAGCTCCCTCGTGCGCTCTCCTGTTCCGACCCTGCCGCTTACCGGATACCTGTCCGCCTTTCTCCCTTC
GGGAAGCGTGGCGCTTTCTCATAGCTCACGCTGTAGGTATCTCAGTTCGGTGTAGGTCGTTCGCTCCAAG
CTGGGCTGTGTGCACGAACCCCCCGTTCAGCCCGACCGCTGCGCCTTATCCGGTAACTATCGTCTTGAGT
CCAACCCGGTAAGACACGACTTATCGCCACTGGCAGCAGCCACTGGTAACAGGATTAGCAGAGCGAGGTA
TGTAGGCGGTGCTACAGAGTTCTTGAAGTGGTGGCCTAACTACGGCTACACTAGAAGAACAGTATTTGGT
ATCTGCGCTCTGCTGAAGCCAGTTACCTTCGGAAAAAGAGTTGGTAGCTCTTGATCCGGCAAACAAACCA
CCGCTGGTAGCGGTGGTTTTTTTGTTTGCAAGCAGCAGATTACGCGCAGAAAAAAAGGATCTCAAGAAGA
TCCTTTGATCTTTTCTACGGGGTCTGACGCTCAGTGGAACGAAAACTCACGTTAAGGGATTTTGGTCATG
AGATTATCAAAAAGGATCTTCACCTAGATCCTTTTAAATTAAAAATGAAGTTTTAAATCAATCTAAAGTA
TATATGAGTAAACTTGGTCTGACAGTTACCAATGCTTAATCAGTGAGGCACCTATCTCAGCGATCTGTCT
ATTTCGTTCATCCATAGTTGCCTGACTCCCCGTCGTGTAGATAACTACGATACGGGAGGGCTTACCATCT
GGCCCCAGTGCTGCAATGATACCGCGAGACCCACGCTCACCGGCTCCAGATTTATCAGCAATAAACCAGC
CAGCCGGAAGGGCCGAGCGCAGAAGTGGTCCTGCAACTTTATCCGCCTCCATCCAGTCTATTAATTGTTG
CCGGGAAGCTAGAGTAAGTAGTTCGCCAGTTAATAGTTTGCGCAACGTTGTTGCCATTGCTACAGGCATC
GTGGTGTCACGCTCGTCGTTTGGTATGGCTTCATTCAGCTCCGGTTCCCAACGATCAAGGCGAGTTACAT
GATCCCCCATGTTGTGCAAAAAAGCGGTTAGCTCCTTCGGTCCTCCGATCGTTGTCAGAAGTAAGTTGGC
CGCAGTGTTATCACTCATGGTTATGGCAGCACTGCATAATTCTCTTACTGTCATGCCATCCGTAAGATGC
TTTTCTGTGACTGGTGAGTACTCAACCAAGTCATTCTGAGAATAGTGTATGCGGCGACCGAGTTGCTCTT
GCCCGGCGTCAATACGGGATAATACCGCGCCACATAGCAGAACTTTAAAAGTGCTCATCATTGGAAAACG
TTCTTCGGGGCGAAAACTCTCAAGGATCTTACCGCTGTTGAGATCCAGTTCGATGTAACCCACTCGTGCA
CCCAACTGATCTTCAGCATCTTTTACTTTCACCAGCGTTTCTGGGTGAGCAAAAACAGGAAGGCAAAATG
CCGCAAAAAAGGGAATAAGGGCGACACGGAAATGTTGAATACTCATACTCTTCCTTTTTCAATATTATTG
AAGCATTTATCAGGGTTATTGTCTCATGAGCGGATACATATTTGAATGTATTTAGAAAAATAAACAAATA
GGGGTTCCGCGCACATTTCCCCGAAAAGTGCCACCTG
[124 nt withheld, positions 4862-4985]
C
[91 nt withheld, positions 4987-5077]
A
[49 nt withheld, positions 5079-5127]
CCTTTGACGTTGGAGTCCACGTTCTTT
[37 nt withheld, positions 5155-5191]
ACCCTATCTCGGTCTATTCTTTTGATTTATAAGGGATTTTGCCGATTTCGGCCTATTGGTTAAAAAATGA
GCTGATTTAACAAAAATTTAACGCGAATTTTAACAAAATATTAACGCTTACAATTT
Features (pLannotate 1.2.2; 17 found; start..end, strand, type, name):
      4..158     -  CDS            lacZα (fragment): LacZα fragment of β-galactosidase; lacZ fragment
    318..697     +  enhancer       CMV enhancer: human cytomegalovirus immediate early enhancer
    699..898     +  promoter       CMV promoter: human cytomegalovirus (CMV) immediate early promoter
    934..954     +  CDS            3xFLAG (fragment): three tandem FLAG® epitope tags
   1001..1018    -  misc_feature   MCS (fragment): pUC18/19 multiple cloning site
   1022..1636    +  CDS            HSPB1 (sequence partly withheld): HSPB1_HUMAN - Also known as HSP27, HSP28. Experimental evidence at protein level: Swiss-Prot protein existence level 1. Small heat shock protein which functions as a molecular chaperone probably maintaining denatured proteins in a folding- competent state (PubMed:10383393, PubMed:20178975). Plays a role in stress resistance and actin organization (PubMed:19166925). Through its molecular chaperone activity may regulate numerous biological processes including the phosphorylation and the axonal transport of neurofilament proteins (PubMed:23728742). From Homo sapiens (Human).
   1658..2280    +  polyA_signal   hGH poly(A) signal: human growth hormone polyadenylation signal
   2309..2638    +  promoter       SV40 promoter: SV40 enhancer and early promoter
   2677..2695    -  promoter       T7 promoter: promoter for bacteriophage T7 RNA polymerase
   2733..2749    -  protein_bind   lac operator: The lac repressor binds to the lac operator to inhibit transcription in E. coli. This inhibition can be relieved by adding lactose or isopropyl-β-D-thiogalactopyranoside (IPTG). lac repressor encoded by lacI
   2757..2787    -  promoter       lac promoter: promoter for the E. coli lac operon
   2802..2823    -  protein_bind   CAP binding site: CAP binding activates transcription in the presence of cAMP. E. coli catabolite activator protein
   2836..2928    -  CDS            lacI (fragment): lac repressor; lacI; The lac repressor binds to the lac operator to inhibit transcription in E. coli. This inhibition can be relieved by adding lactose or isopropyl-β-D-thiogalactopyranoside (IPTG).
   3111..3699    -  rep_origin     ori: high-copy-number ColE1/pMB1/pBR322/pUC origin of replication
   3870..4730    -  CDS            AmpR: β-lactamase; bla; confers resistance to ampicillin, carbenicillin, and related antibiotics
   4731..4835    -  promoter       AmpR promoter: bla
   4862..5290    +  rep_origin     f1 ori (sequence partly withheld): f1 bacteriophage origin of replication; arrow indicates direction of (+) strand synthesis
