[The description below was written by a language model from this plasmid's Addgene catalogue record and pLannotate feature annotations shown in this document.]
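Description:
pFLAG-CMV2-Hsp27-S15D is a mammalian expression plasmid built on the pFLAG-CMV-2 backbone that encodes human Hsp27 (HSPB1) carrying an S15D substitution, in which serine 15 is replaced by aspartate to mimic constitutive phosphorylation at that site. The assembled sequence is about 5.3 kb. In bacteria the plasmid replicates from a high-copy ColE1/pUC-type origin and is selected with ampicillin through the β-lactamase gene and its native promoter. An f1 origin is also present, which would allow single-stranded DNA production. No mammalian drug-selection marker is annotated, so the construct appears suited to transient expression. An SV40 enhancer/early promoter region lies downstream of the expression cassette without an annotated coding sequence behind it. Residual lacZα, lac promoter/operator, lacI fragment and T7 promoter elements are cloning-vector remnants.

The expression cassette consists of the human cytomegalovirus immediate-early enhancer and promoter, followed by a short backbone-encoded FLAG epitope (annotated as a partial match to a 3xFLAG element, consistent with a single N-terminal FLAG tag), a remnant of the multiple cloning site, the HSPB1 open reading frame and the human growth hormone polyadenylation signal. This arrangement yields strong constitutive expression of N-terminally FLAG-tagged Hsp27 that can be detected or immunoprecipitated with anti-FLAG antibodies. Hsp27 is a small heat shock protein chaperone involved in stress resistance and actin organization. The mutant was derived from a previously described wild-type pFLAG-CMV2-Hsp27 plasmid, and it would typically be used alongside that plasmid to examine how phosphorylation at serine 15 influences Hsp27 behaviour in mammalian cells. The cloning method is not recorded.
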