Addgene plasmid #85182: pFLAG-CMV2-Hsp27-S15D
Purpose: Hsp27 expression plasmid
Depositing lab: Ugo Moens.
Backbone
  Vector backbone: pFLAG-CMV-2
  Vector type: Mammalian Expression
Growth in bacteria
  Bacterial resistance: Ampicillin, 100 μg/mL
  Growth temperature: 37°C
  Growth strain: DH5alpha
  Copy number: High Copy
Gene/Insert
  Gene/Insert name: Hsp27
  Species: H. sapiens (human)
  Mutation: S15D, phosphomimicking mutation
  Entrez Gene: HSPB1 (a.k.a. CMT2F, HEL-S-102, HMN2B, HMND3, HS.76067, HSP27, HSP28, Hsp25, SRP27)
  Promoter: CMV
  Tag / fusion protein: Flag (N terminal on backbone)
  Cloning method: Unknown
  Sequencing primers: 5′ CMV-F; 3′ hGH-pA-R
Terms and licenses: Academic/Nonprofit Terms; Industry Terms: Not Available to Industry
Depositor comments: The pFLAG-CMV2-Hsp27 wild-type plasmid was obtained from Dr. Park and is described by Park KJ, Gaynor RB, Kwak YT. J Biol Chem 2003; 278:35272-35278. PMID:12829720
How to cite: pFLAG-CMV2-Hsp27-S15D was a gift from Ugo Moens (Addgene plasmid # 85182 ; http://n2t.net/addgene:85182 ; RRID:Addgene_85182)
