>Addgene plasmid #85182 | pFLAG-CMV2-Hsp27-S15D | addgene partial sequence | sequence record 167748 | CMV-F 5'-CGCAAATGGGCGGTAGGCGTG-3'
AGCAGAGCTCGTTTAGTGAACCGTCAGAATTGATCTACCATGGACTACAAAGACGATGACGACAAGCTTG
CGGCCGCGAATTCATCGATAGATCTGATATCGGTACCAGTCGACTCTAGAGGATCCAGCATGACCGAGCG
CCGCGTCCCCTTCTCGCTCCTGCGGGGCCCCGATTGGGACCCCTTCCGCGACTGGTACCCGCATAGCCGC
CTCTTCGACCAGGCCTTCGGGCTGCCCCGGCTGCCGGAGGAGTGGTCGCAGTGGTTAGGCGGCAGCAGCT
GGCCAGGCTACGTGCGCCCCCTGCCCCCCGCCGCCATCGAGAGCCCCGCAGTGGCCGCGCCCGCCTACAG
CCGCGCGCTCAGCCGGCAACTCAGCAGC
[264 nt withheld, positions 379-642]
CTAGCCACGCAGTCCAACGAGATCACCATCCCAGTCACCTTCGAGTCGCGGGCCCAGCTTGGGGGCCCAG
AAGCTGCAAAATCCGATGAGACTGCCGCCAAGTAAAGCCTTAGCCCGGATCCCGGGTGGCATCCCTGTGA
CCCCTCCCCAGTGCCTCTCCTGGCCCTGGAAGTTGCCACTCCAGTGCCCACCAGCCTTGTCCTAATAAAA
TTAAGTTGCATCATTTTGTCTGACTAGGTGTCCTTCTATAATATTATGGGGTGGAGGGGGGTGGTATGGA
GCAAGGGGCAAGTTGGGAAGACAACCTGTAGGGCCTGCGGGGTCTATTGGGAA
