>Addgene plasmid #85182 | pFLAG-CMV2-Hsp27-S15D | addgene partial sequence | sequence record 167749 | hGH-PA-R 5'-CCAGCTTGGTTCCCAATAGA-3'
GTCTTCCCAACTTGCCCCTTGCTCCATACCACCCCCCTCCACCCCATAATATTATAGAAGGACACCTAGT
CAGACAAAATGATGCAACTTAATTTTATTAGGACAAGGCTGGTGGGCACTGGAGTGGCAACTTCCAGGGC
CAGGAGAGGCACTGGGGAGGGGTCACAGGGATGCCACCCGGGATCCGGGCTAAGGCTTTACTTGGCGGCA
GTCTCATCGGATTTTGCAGCTTCTGGGCCCCCAAGCTGGGCCCGCGACTCGAAGGTGACTGGGATGGTGA
TCTCGTTGGACTGCGTGGCTAG
[264 nt withheld, positions 303-566]
GCTGCTGAGTTGCCGGCTGAGCGCGCGGCTGTAGGCGGGCGCGGCCACTGCGGGGCTCTCGATGGCGGCG
GGGGGCAGGGGGCGCACGTAGCCTGGCCAGCTGCTGCCGCCTAACCACTGCGACCACTCCTCCGGCAGCC
GGGGCAGCCCGAAGGCCTGGTCGAAGAGGCGGCTATGCGGGTACCAGTCGCGGAAGGGGTCCCAATCGGG
GCCCCGCAGGAGCGAGAAGGGGACGCGGCGCTCGGTCATGCTGGATCCTCTAGAGTCGACTGGTACCGAT
ATCAGATCTATCGATGAATTCGCGGCCGCAAGCTTGTCGTCATCGTCTTTGTAGTCCATGGTAGATCAAT
TCTGACGGTTCACTAAACGAGCTCTGCTTATATAGACCTCCCACCGTACACGCCTACCGCCCATTTGCGT
CAACGGGGCGGGGTTATTACGACATTTTGGAAAGTCCCGTTGATTTTGGTGCC
